>Addgene plasmid #134428 | pFA6a-A1:natMX4 | addgene full sequence | sequence record 271013 | Addgene NGS Result
AACCTCTGACACATGCAGCTCCCGGAGACGGTCACAGCTTGTCTGTAAGCGGATGCCGGGAGCAGACAAG
CCCGTCAGGGCGCGTCAGCGGGTGTTGGCGGGTGTCGGGGCTGGCTTAACTATGCGGCATCAGAGCAGAT
TGTACTGAGAGTGCACCATATGGACATATTGTCGTTAGAACGCGGCTACAATTAATACATAACCTTATGT
ATCATACACATACGATTTAGGTGACACTATAGAACGCGGCCGCCAGCTGAAGCTTCGTACGCTGCAGGTC
GACGGATCCCCGGGTTAATTAAGGGGATAGCCTGGACATGCTCGAGTGGTCTCTGATGTAAGGCGCGCCA
CTTCTAAATAAGCGAATTTCTTATGATTTATGATTTTTATTATTAAATAAGTTATAAAAAAAATAAGTGT
ATACAAATTTTAAAGTGACTCTTAGGTTTTAAAACGAAAATTCTTATTCTTGAGTAACTCTTTCCTGTAG
GTCAGGTTGCTTTCTCAGGTATAGTATGAGGTCGCTCTTATTGACCACACCTCTACCGGCAGATCCGCTA
GGGATAACAGGGTAATATAGATCTGTTTAGCTTGCCTCGTCCCCGCCGGGTCACCCGGCCAGCGACATGG
AGGCCCAGAATACCCTCCTTGACAGTCTTGACGTGCGCAGCTCAGGGGCATGATGTGACTGTCGCCCGTA
CATTTAGCCCATACATCCCCATGTATAATCATTTGCATCCATACATTTTGATGGCCGCACGGCGCGAAGC
AAAAATTACGGCTCCTCGCTGCAGACCTGCGAGCAGGGAAACGCTCCCCTCACAGACGCGTTGAATTGTC
CCCACGCCGCGCCCCTGTAGAGAAATATAAAAGGTTAGGATTTGCCACTGAGGTTCTTCTTTCATATACT
TCCTTTTAAAATCTTGCTAGGATACAGTTCTCACATCACATCCGAACATAAACAACCATGGGTACCACTC
TTGACGACACGGCTTACCGGTACCGCACCAGTGTCCCGGGGGACGCCGAGGCCATCGAGGCACTGGATGG
GTCCTTCACCACCGACACCGTCTTCCGCGTCACCGCCACCGGGGACGGCTTCACCCTGCGGGAGGTGCCG
GTGGACCCGCCCCTGACCAAGGTGTTCCCCGACGACGAATCGGACGACGAATCGGACGACGGGGAGGACG
GCGACCCGGACTCCCGGACGTTCGTCGCGTACGGGGACGACGGCGACCTGGCGGGCTTCGTGGTCGTCTC
GTACTCCGGCTGGAACCGCCGGCTGACCGTCGAGGACATCGAGGTCGCCCCGGAGCACCGGGGGCACGGG
GTCGGGCGCGCGTTGATGGGGCTCGCGACGGAGTTCGCCCGCGAGCGGGGCGCCGGGCACCTCTGGCTGG
AGGTCACCAACGTCAACGCACCGGCGATCCACGCGTACCGGCGGATGGGGTTCACCCTCTGCGGCCTGGA
CACCGCCCTGTACGACGGCACCGCCTCGGACGGCGAGCAGGCGCTCTACATGAGCATGCCCTGCCCCTAA
TCAGTACTGACAATAAAAAGATTCTTGTTTTCAAGAACTTGTCATTTGTATAGTTTTTTTATATTGTAGT
TGTTCTATTTTAATCAAATGTTAGCGTGATTTATATTTTTTTTCGCCTCGACATCATCTGCCCAGATGCG
AAGTTAAGTGCGCAGAAAGTAATATCATGCGTCAATCGTATGTGAATGCTGGTCGCTATACTGCTGTCGA
TTCGATACTAACGCCGCCATCCAGTGTCGAAAACGAGCTCGAATTCATCGATGATATCAGATCCACTAGT
GGCCTATGCGGCCGCGGATCTGCCGGTCTCCCTATAGTGAGTCGTATTAATTTCGATAAGCCAGGTTAAC
CTGCATTAATGAATCGGCCAACGCGCGGGGAGAGGCGGTTTGCGTATTGGGCGCTCTTCCGCTTCCTCGC
TCACTGACTCGCTGCGCTCGGTCGTTCGGCTGCGGCGAGCGGTATCAGCTCACTCAAAGGCGGTAATACG
GTTATCCACAGAATCAGGGGATAACGCAGGAAAGAACATGTGAGCAAAAGGCCAGCAAAAGGCCAGGAAC
CGTAAAAAGGCCGCGTTGCTGGCGTTTTTCCATAGGCTCCGCCCCCCTGACGAGCATCACAAAAATCGAC
GCTCAAGTCAGAGGTGGCGAAACCCGACAGGACTATAAAGATACCAGGCGTTTCCCCCTGGAAGCTCCCT
CGTGCGCTCTCCTGTTCCGACCCTGCCGCTTACCGGATACCTGTCCGCCTTTCTCCCTTCGGGAAGCGTG
GCGCTTTCTCATAGCTCACGCTGTAGGTATCTCAGTTCGGTGTAGGTCGTTCGCTCCAAGCTGGGCTGTG
TGCACGAACCCCCCGTTCAGCCCGACCGCTGCGCCTTATCCGGTAACTATCGTCTTGAGTCCAACCCGGT
AAGACACGACTTATCGCCACTGGCAGCAGCCACTGGTAACAGGATTAGCAGAGCGAGGTATGTAGGCGGT
GCTACAGAGTTCTTGAAGTGGTGGCCTAACTACGGCTACACTAGAAGAACAGTATTTGGTATCTGCGCTC
TGCTGAAGCCAGTTACCTTCGGAAAAAGAGTTGGTAGCTCTTGATCCGGCAAACAAACCACCGCTGGTAG
CGGTGGTTTTTTTGTTTGCAAGCAGCAGATTACGCGCAGAAAAAAAGGATCTCAAGAAGATCCTTTGATC
TTTTCTACGGGGTCTGACGCTCAGTGGAACGAAAACTCACGTTAAGGGATTTTGGTCATGAGATTATCAA
AAAGGATCTTCACCTAGATCCTTTTAAATTAAAAATGAAGTTTTAAATCAATCTAAAGTATATATGAGTA
AACTTGGTCTGACAGTTACCAATGCTTAATCAGTGAGGCACCTATCTCAGCGATCTGTCTATTTCGTTCA
TCCATAGTTGCCTGACTCCCCGTCGTGTAGATAACTACGATACGGGAGGGCTTACCATCTGGCCCCAGTG
CTGCAATGATACCGCGAGACCCACGCTCACCGGCTCCAGATTTATCAGCAATAAACCAGCCAGCCGGAAG
GGCCGAGCGCAGAAGTGGTCCTGCAACTTTATCCGCCTCCATCCAGTCTATTAATTGTTGCCGGGAAGCT
AGAGTAAGTAGTTCGCCAGTTAATAGTTTGCGCAACGTTGTTGCCATTGCTACAGGCATCGTGGTGTCAC
GCTCGTCGTTTGGTATGGCTTCATTCAGCTCCGGTTCCCAACGATCAAGGCGAGTTACATGATCCCCCAT
GTTGTGCAAAAAAGCGGTTAGCTCCTTCGGTCCTCCGATCGTTGTCAGAAGTAAGTTGGCCGCAGTGTTA
TCACTCATGGTTATGGCAGCACTGCATAATTCTCTTACTGTCATGCCATCCGTAAGATGCTTTTCTGTGA
CTGGTGAGTACTCAACCAAGTCATTCTGAGAATAGTGTATGCGGCGACCGAGTTGCTCTTGCCCGGCGTC
AATACGGGATAATACCGCGCCACATAGCAGAACTTTAAAAGTGCTCATCATTGGAAAACGTTCTTCGGGG
CGAAAACTCTCAAGGATCTTACCGCTGTTGAGATCCAGTTCGATGTAACCCACTCGTGCACCCAACTGAT
CTTCAGCATCTTTTACTTTCACCAGCGTTTCTGGGTGAGCAAAAACAGGAAGGCAAAATGCCGCAAAAAA
GGGAATAAGGGCGACACGGAAATGTTGAATACTCATACTCTTCCTTTTTCAATATTATTGAAGCATTTAT
CAGGGTTATTGTCTCATGAGCGGATACATATTTGAATGTATTTAGAAAAATAAACAAATAGGGGTTCCGC
GCACATTTCCCCGAAAAGTGCCACCTGACGTCTAAGAAACCATTATTATCATGACATTAACCTATAAAAA
TAGGCGTATCACGAGGCCCTTTCGTCTCGCGCGTTTCGGTGATGACGGTGAA
Features (pLannotate 1.2.2; 12 found; start..end, strand, type, name):
    111..162     +  misc_feature   bom (fragment): basis of mobility region from pBR322
    225..243     +  promoter       SP6 promoter: promoter for bacteriophage SP6 RNA polymerase
    362..549     +  terminator     ADH1 terminator: S. cerevisiae ADH1; transcription terminator for the S. cerevisiae alcohol dehydrogenase 1 (ADH1) gene
    624..967     +  promoter       TEF promoter: Ashbya gossypii TEF promoter
    974..1538    +  CDS            NrsR (fragment): nourseothricin acetyltransferase; Streptomyces noursei nat1; confers resistance to nourseothricin
   1546..1743    +  terminator     TEF terminator: Ashbya gossypii TEF terminator
   1851..1869    -  promoter       T7 promoter: promoter for bacteriophage T7 RNA polymerase
   1891..1944    -  CDS            lacI (fragment): lac repressor; lacI; The lac repressor binds to the lac operator to inhibit transcription in E. coli. This inhibition can be relieved by adding lactose or isopropyl-β-D-thiogalactopyranoside (IPTG).
   2127..2715    -  rep_origin     ori: high-copy-number ColE1/pMB1/pBR322/pUC origin of replication
   2886..3746    -  CDS            AmpR: β-lactamase; bla; confers resistance to ampicillin, carbenicillin, and related antibiotics
   3747..3851    -  promoter       AmpR promoter: bla
   3946..9       +  CDS            rop (fragment) (across the origin): Rop protein, which maintains plasmids at low copy number; rop
