[The description below was written by a language model from this plasmid's Addgene catalogue record and pLannotate feature annotations shown in this document.]
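Description:
pFA6a-A1:natMX4 is a PCR-template plasmid from the pFA6a family, built on the pFA6a-natMX4 backbone and intended for C-terminal tagging of chromosomal genes in yeast rather than for replication or expression in yeast itself. The feature table shows no yeast origin or centromere. The plasmid is maintained only in E. coli, through a high-copy ColE1/pUC-type origin and a β-lactamase (AmpR) gene with its own promoter conferring ampicillin resistance. Short fragments annotated as bom, rop and lacI, together with flanking SP6 and T7 promoters, are backbone remnants with no evident role in the tagging function.

The payload is a synthetic sequence encoding the A1 peptide tag, cloned between retained PacI and AscI sites. The tag itself is not annotated in the feature table, but it presumably sits in the unannotated stretch between the SP6 promoter and the S. cerevisiae ADH1 terminator, which would supply transcription termination for the tagged gene once its native 3′ region is displaced. Downstream is the natMX4 marker: the Streptomyces noursei nourseothricin acetyltransferase coding sequence driven by the Ashbya gossypii TEF promoter and closed by the TEF terminator, giving dominant nourseothricin resistance in yeast.

In typical use, the tag–terminator–marker module is amplified with primers carrying homology to the end of a target open reading frame and its downstream region, and the product is integrated by homologous recombination, with transformants selected on nourseothricin. The associated publication describes the plasmid as part of a suite of peptide-tagging templates that permit epitope-targeted enzymatic functionalization of yeast proteins. The record does not state which enzyme acts on A1.
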