Addgene plasmid #134428: pFA6a-A1:natMX4
Purpose: PCR-based C-terminal A1 tag
Depositing lab: Robert Tomko. Depositing organization: Florida State University, Tallahassee. Publication: A suite of PCR-based peptide tagging plasmids to permit epitope-targeted enzymatic functionalization of yeast proteins. Nemec AA, Tomko RJ Jr. Yeast. 2020 May 13. doi: 10.1002/yea.3471. PubMed 32401365.
Backbone
  Vector backbone: pFA6a-natMX4
  Vector type: PCR-based tagging in yeast
  Selectable markers: Norseothricin
Growth in bacteria
  Bacterial resistance: Ampicillin, 100 μg/mL
  Growth temperature: 37°C
  Growth strain: DH5alpha
  Copy number: High Copy
Gene/Insert
  Gene/Insert name: A1
  Species: Synthetic
  Cloning method: Restriction Enzyme; 5′ cloning site PacI (not destroyed); 3′ cloning site AscI (not destroyed)
Terms and licenses: Academic/Nonprofit Terms; Industry Terms
How to cite: pFA6a-A1:natMX4 was a gift from Robert Tomko (Addgene plasmid # 134428 ; http://n2t.net/addgene:134428 ; RRID:Addgene_134428)
